>Addgene plasmid #86119 | pCali2 | addgene full sequence | sequence record 173197 | Addgene NGS Result
ATGGTGAGCAAGGGCGAGGAGACCACAATGGGCGTAATCAAGCCCGACATGAAGATCAAGCTGAAGATGG
AGGGCAACGTGAATGGCCACGCCTTCGTGATCGAGGGCGAGGGCGAGGGCAAGCCCTACGACGGCACCAA
CACCATCAACCTGGAGGTGAAGGAGGGAGCCCCCCTGCCCTTCTCCTACGACATTCTGACCACCGCGTTC
AGTTACGGCAACAGGGCCTTCACCAAGTACCCCGACGACATCCCCAACTACTTCAAGCAGTCCTTCCCCG
AGGGCTACTCTTGGGAGCGCACCATGACCTTCGAGGACAAGGGCATCGTGAAGGTGAAGTCCGACATCTC
CATGGAGGAGGACTCCTTCATCTACGAGATACACCTCAAGGGCGAGAACTTCCCCCCCAACGGCCCCGTG
ATGCAGAAGGAGACCACCGGCTGGGACGCCTCCACCGAGAGGATGTACGTGCGCGACGGCGTGCTGAAGG
GCGACGTCAAGATGAAGCTGCTGCTGGAGGGCGGCGGCCACCACCGCGTTGACTTCAAGACCATCTACAG
GGCCAAGAAGGCGGTGAAGCTGCCCGACTATCACTTTGTGGACCACCGCATCGAGATCCTGAACCACGAC
AAGGACTACAACAAGGTGACCGTTTACGAGATCGCCGTGGCCCGCAACTCCACCGACGGCATGGACGAGC
TGTACAAGGGCTGAAAGCTTGCGGCCGCATAATGCTTAAGTCGAACAGAAAGTAATCGTATGAGCTCGAC
ACCATCGAATGGCGCAAAACCTTTCGCGGTATGGCATGATAGCGCCCGGAAGAGAGTCAATTCAGGGTGG
TGAATGTATAAGAAGGAGATATACATATGCGTCCGGCGACATACGAACCAGAACAGATTATTGAAGCAGG
GCTGGCCCTGCAGGCTGAAGGACGGAATATCACCGGGTTCGCACTACGTAACCAGGTGGGTGGCGGCAAT
CCGACACGTCTCCGCCAGATATGGGACGAATACCAGGCTTCACAGAGCACGGTCGTCACTGAACTCGTTG
CCGAGCTGCCAGTGGAAGTGGCTGAAGAAGTGAAGGCCGTCTCCGCCGCGCTGTCCGAACGCATCACCCA
GCTGGCGACAGAACTGAATGACAAGGCGGTCCGGGCTGCAGAACGCCGGGTTGCGGAAGTCACGCGTGCT
GCCGGTGAACAGACCGCACAGGCAGAGCGGGAGCTGGCCGACGCCGCGCAGACAGTCGACGACCTGGAAG
AAAAACTGGTTGAACTGCAGGACAGATATGACAGTTTGACGCTGGCGCTGGAGTCAGAACGTTCACTGCG
TCAGCAGCATGATGTGGAGATGGCCCAGCTGAAAGAGCGTCTTGCGGCCGCTGAAGAGAATACCCGTCAG
CGAGAGGAACGGTATCAGGAGCAGAGGACAGTGCTGCAGGATGCGCTTAATGCGGAGCAGGCACAGCACA
TAAACACGCGGGAAGACCAGCAGAAACGACTGGAGCAAATTTCTGCCGAAGCTAATGCGCGTACAGAAGA
ACTGAAGTCTGAACGCGATAAAGTCAATACTCTCCTTACCCGCCTTGAATCGCAGGAAAATGCGCTGGCC
TCAGAACGTCAGCAGCATCTGGCCACCCGCGAAACGCTGCAGCAACGCCTCGAGCAGGCCATCGCTGACA
CGCAGGCGCGCGCCGGTGAGATTGCACTTGAACGTGACAGAGTCAGCAGCCTCACCGCAAGGCTGGAATC
GCAGGAAAAGGCCTCCTCGGAGCAACTGGTGCGTATGGGCAGTGAAATAGCCAGTCTGACAGAGCGTTGC
ACACAGCTGGAAAACCAGCGTGATGATGCCCGTCTGGAGACGATGGGGGAGAAAGAAACGGTCGCGGCAC
TGCGTGGTGAGGCTGAAGCCCTGAAGCGTCAGAACCAGTCACTGATGGCGGCGCTTTCAGGCAATAAACA
GACCGGTGGCCAGAATGCGTGAGGTACCCTCGAGTCTGGTAAAGAAACCGCTGCTGCGAAATTTGAACGC
CAGCACATGGACTCGTCTACTAGCGCAGCTTAATTAACCTAGGCTGCTGCCACCGCTGAGCAATAACTAG
CATAACCCCTTGGGGCCTCTAAACGGGTCTTGAGGGGTTTTTTGCTGAAAGGAGGAACTATATCCGGATT
GGCGAATGGG
[124 nt withheld, positions 2181-2304]
C
[91 nt withheld, positions 2306-2396]
A
[49 nt withheld, positions 2398-2446]
CCTTTGACGTTGGAGTCCACGTTCTTT
[37 nt withheld, positions 2474-2510]
ACCCTATCTCGGTCTATTCTTTTGATTTATAAGGGATTTTGCCGATTTCGGCCTATTGGTTAAAAAATGA
GCTGATTTAACAAAAATTTAACGCGAATTTTAACAAAATATTAACGTTTACAATTTCTGGCGGCACGATG
GCATGAGATTATCAAAAAGGATCTTCACCTAGATCCTTTTAAATTAAAAATGAAGTTTTAAATCAATCTA
AAGTATATATGAGTAAACTTGGTCTGACAGTTACCAATGCTTAATCAGTGAGGCACCTATCTCAGCGATC
TGTCTATTTCGTTCATCCATAGTTGCCTGACTCCCCGTCGTGTAGATAACTACGATACGGGAGGGCTTAC
CATCTGGCCCCAGTGCTGCAATGATACCGCGAGACCCACGCTCACCGGCTCCAGATTTATCAGCAATAAA
CCAGCCAGCCGGAAGGGCCGAGCGCAGAAGTGGTCCTGCAACTTTATCCGCCTCCATCCAGTCTATTAAT
TGTTGCCGGGAAGCTAGAGTAAGTAGTTCGCCAGTTAATAGTTTGCGCAACGTTGTTGCCATTGCTACAG
GCATCGTGGTGTCACGCTCGTCGTTTGGTATGGCTTCATTCAGCTCCGGTTCCCAACGATCAAGGCGAGT
TACATGATCCCCCATGTTGTGCAAAAAAGCGGTTAGCTCCTTCGGTCCTCCGATCGTTGTCAGAAGTAAG
TTGGCCGCAGTGTTATCACTCATGGTTATGGCAGCACTGCATAATTCTCTTACTGTCATGCCATCCGTAA
GATGCTTTTCTGTGACTGGTGAGTACTCAACCAAGTCATTCTGAGAATAGTGTATGCGGCGACCGAGTTG
CTCTTGCCCGGCGTCAATACGGGATAATACCGCGCCACATAGCAGAACTTTAAAAGTGCTCATCATTGGA
AAACGTTCTTCGGGGCGAAAACTCTCAAGGATCTTACCGCTGTTGAGATCCAGTTCGATGTAACCCACTC
GTGCACCCAACTGATCTTCAGCATCTTTTACTTTCACCAGCGTTTCTGGGTGAGCAAAAACAGGAAGGCA
AAATGCCGCAAAAAAGGGAATAAGGGCGACACGGAAATGTTGAATACTCATACTCTTCCTTTTTCAATCA
TGATTGAAGCATTTATCAGGGTTATTGTCTCATGAGCGGATACATATTTGAATGTATTTAGAAAAATAAA
CAAATAGGTCATGACCAAAATCCCTTAACGTGAGTTTTCGTTCCACTGAGCGTCAGACCCCGTAGAAAAG
ATCAAAGGATCTTCTTGAGATCCTTTTTTTCTGCGCGTAATCTGCTGCTTGCAAACAAAAAAACCACCGC
TACCAGCGGTGGTTTGTTTGCCGGATCAAGAGCTACCAACTCTTTTTCCGAAGGTAACTGGCTTCAGCAG
AGCGCAGATACCAAATACTGTCCTTCTAGTGTAGCCGTAGTTAGGCCACCACTTCAAGAACTCTGTAGCA
CCGCCTACATACCTCGCTCTGCTAATCCTGTTACCAGTGGCTGCTGCCAGTGGCGATAAGTCGTGTCTTA
CCGGGTTGGACTCAAGACGATAGTTACCGGATAAGGCGCAGCGGTCGGGCTGAACGGGGGGTTCGTGCAC
ACAGCCCAGCTTGGAGCGAACGACCTACACCGAACTGAGATACCTACAGCGTGAGCTATGAGAAAGCGCC
ACGCTTCCCGAAGGGAGAAAGGCGGACAGGTATCCGGTAAGCGGCAGGGTCGGAACAGGAGAGCGCACGA
GGGAGCTTCCAGGGGGAAACGCCTGGTATCTTTATAGTCCTGTCGGGTTTCGCCACCTCTGACTTGAGCG
TCGATTTTTGTGATGCTCGTCAGGGGGGCGGAGCCTATGGAAAAACGCCAGCAACGCGGCCTTTTTACGG
TTCCTGGCCTTTTGCTGGCCTTTTGCTCACATGTTCTTTCCTGCGTTATCCCCTGATTCTGTGGATAACC
GTATTACCGCCTTTGAGTGAGCTGATACCGCTCGCCGCAGCCGAACGACCGAGCGCAGCGAGTCAGTGAG
CGAGGAAGCGGAAGAGCGCCTGATGCGGTATTTTCTCCTTACGCATCTGTGCGGTATTTCACACCGCAAT
GGTGCACTCTCAGTACAATCTGCTCTGATGCCGCATAGTTAAGCCAGTATACACTCCGCTATCGCTACGT
GACTGGGTCATGGCTGCGCCCCGACACCCGCCAACACCCGCTGACGCGCCCTGACGGGCTTGTCTGCTCC
CGGCATCCGCTTACAGACAAGCTGTGACCGTCTCCGGGAGCTGCATGTGTCAGAGGTTTTCACCGTCATC
ACCGAAACGCGCGAGGCAGCTGCGGTAAAGCTCATCAGCGTGGTCGTGAAGCGATTCACAGATGTCTGCC
TGTTCATCCGCGTCCAGCTCGTTGAGTTTCTCCAGAAGCGTTAATGTCTGGCTTCTGATAAAGCGGGCCA
TGTTAAGGGCGGTTTTTTCCTGTTTGGTCACTGATGCCTCCGTGTAAGGGGGATTTCTGTTCATGGGGGT
AATGATACCGATGAAACGAGAGAGGATGCTCACGATACGGGTTACTGATGATGAACATGCCCGGTTACTG
GAACGTTGTGAGGGTAAACAACTGGCGGTATGGATGCGGCGGGACCAGAGAAAAATCACTCAGGGTCAAT
GCCAGCGCTTCGTTAATACAGATGTAGGTGTTCCACAGGGTAGCCAGCAGCATCCTGCGATGCAGATCCG
GAACATAATGGTGCAGGGCGCTGACTTCCGCGTTTCCAGACTTTACGAAACACGGAAACCGAAGACCATT
CATGTTGTTGCTCAGGTCGCAGACGTTTTGCAGCAGCAGTCGCTTCACGTTCGCTCGCGTATCGGTGATT
CATTCTGCTAACCAGTAAGGCAACCCCGCCAGCCTAGCCGGGTCCTCAACGACAGGAGCACGATCATGCT
AGTCATGCCCCGCGCCCACCGGAAGGAGCTGACTGGGTTGAAGGCTCTCAAGGGCATCGGTCGAGATCCC
GGTGCCTAATGAGTGAGCTAACTTACATTAATTGCGTTGCGCTATCACCGCAAGGGATAAATATCTAACA
CCGTGCGTGTTGACTATTTTACCTCTGGCGGTGATAATGGTTGCATGTACTAAGGAGGTTGTATGGAACA
ACGCATAACCCTGAAAGATTATGCAATGCGCTTTGGGCAAACCAAGACAGCTAAAAGATCTCTCACCTAC
CAAACAATGCCCCCCTGCAAAAAATAAATTCATATAAAAAACATACAGATAACCATCTGCGGTGATAAAT
TATCTCTGGCGGTGTTGACATAAATACCACTGGCGGTGATACTGAGCACATCAGCAGGACGCACTGACCA
CCATGAAGGTGACGCTCTTAAAAATTAAGCCCTGAAGAAGGGCAGCATTCAAAGCAGAAGGCTTTGGGGT
GTGTGATACGAAACGAAGCATTGGTTAAAAATTAAGGAGGGAATTCATGGTGAGCAAGGGCGAGGAGGAT
AACATGGCCATCATCAAGGAGTTCATGCGCTTCAAGGTGCACATGGAGGGCTCCGTGAACGGCCACGAGT
TCGAGATCGAGGGCGAGGGCGAGGGCCGCCCCTACGAGGGCACCCAGACCGCCAAGCTGAAGGTGACCAA
GGGCGGCCCCCTGCCCTTCGCCTGGGACATCCTGTCCCCTCAGTTCATGTACGGCTCCAAGGCCTACGTG
AAGCACCCCGCCGACATCCCCGACTACTTGAAGCTGTCCTTCCCCGAGGGCTTCAAGTGGGAGCGCGTGA
TGAACTTCGAGGACGGCGGCGTGGTGACCGTGACCCAGGACTCCTCCCTGCAGGACGGCGAGTTCATCTA
CAAGGTGAAGCTGCGCGGCACCAACTTCCCCTCCGACGGCCCCGTAATGCAGAAGAAGACCATGGGCTGG
GAGGCCTCCTCCGAGCGGATGTACCCCGAGGACGGCGCCCTGAAGGGCGAGATCAAGCAGAGGCTGAAGC
TGAAGGACGGCGGCCACTACGACGCTGAGGTCAAGACCACCTACAAGGCCAAGAAGCCCGTGCAGCTGCC
CGGCGCCTACAACGTCAACATCAAGTTGGACATCACCTCCCACAACGAGGACTACACCATCGTGGAACAG
TACGAACGCGCCGAGGGCCGCCACTCCACCGGCGGCATGGACGAGCTGTACAAGTAAAAGCTTGCGGCCG
CATAATGCTTAAGTCGAACAGAAAGTAATCGTATGAGCTCGACACCATCGAATGGCGCAAACCTTTCGCG
GTATGGCATGATAGCGCCCGGAAGAGAGTCAATTCAGGGTGGTGAATGTATAAGAAGGAGATATACATAT
GAGCACAAAAAAGAAACCATTAACACAAGAGCAGCTTGAGGACGCACGTCGCCTTAAAGCAATTTATGAA
AAAAAGAAAAATGAACTTGGCTTATCCCAGGAATCTGTCGCAGACAAGATGGGGATGGGGCAGTCAGGCG
TTGGTGCTTTATTTAATGGCATCAATGCATTAAATGCTTATAACGCCGCATTGCTTACAAAAATTCTCAA
AGTTAGCGTTGAAGAATTTAGCCCTTCAATCGCCAGAGAAATCTACGAGATGTATGAAGCGGTTAGTATG
CAGCCGTCACTTAGAAGTGAGTATGAGTACCCTGTTTTTTCTCATGTTCAGGCAGGGATGTTCTCACCTG
AGCTTAGAACCTTTACCAAAGGTGATGCGGAGAGATGGGTAAGCACAACCAAAAAAGCCAGTGATTCTGC
ATTCTGGCTTGAGGTTGAAGGTAATTCCATGACCGCACCAACAGGCTCCAAGCCAAGCTTTCCTGACGGA
ATGTTAATTCTCGTTGACCCTGAGCAGGCTGTTGAGCCAGGTGATTTCTGCATAGCCAGACTTGGGGGTG
ATGAGTTTACCTTCAAGAAACTGATCAGGGATAGCGGTCAGGTGTTTTTACAACCACTAAACCCACAGTA
CCCAATGATCCCATGCAATGAGAGTTGTTCCGTTGTGGGGAAAGTTATCGCTAGTCAGTGGCCTGAAGAG
ACGTTTGGCTGACTCGAGTCTGGTAAAGAAACCGCTGCTGCGAAATTTGAACGCCAGCACATGGACTCGT
CTACTAGCGCAGCTTAATTAACCTAGGCTGCTGCCACCGCTGAGCAATAACTAGCATAACCCCTTGGGGC
CTCTAAACGGGTCTTGAGGGGTTTTTTGCTGAAAGGAGGAACTATATCCGGATTGGCGAATGGGCGGGAT
CTCGACGCTCTCCCTTATGCGACTCCTGCATTAGGAAGCAGCCCAGTAGTAGGTTGAGGCCGTTGAGCAC
CGCCGCCGCAAGGAATGGTGCATGCAAGGAGATGGCGCCCAACAGTCCCCCGGCCACGGGGCCTGCCACC
ATACCCACGCCGAAACAAGCGCTCATGAGCCCGAAGTGGCGAGCCCGATCTTCCCCATCGGTGATGTCGG
CGATATAGGCGCCAGCAACCGCACCTGTGGCGCCGGTGATGCCGGCCACGATGCGTCCGGCGTAGAGGAT
CGAGATCGATCTCGATCCCGCGAAATTTTAATTTGTTTGTTAGTTAGTTTATTTGTTGGTTTGTTTGTGT
TATAATATCCTCTAGAAATAATTTTGTTTAACTTTAAGAAGGAGATATACCATGGGCAGCAGCCATCACC
ATCATCACCACAGCCAGGATCCA
Features (pLannotate 1.2.2; 24 found; start..end, strand, type, name):
      1..708     +  CDS            mWasabi: mWasabi is a basic (constitutively fluorescent) green fluorescent protein published in 2008, derived from Clavularia sp.. It has high acid sensitivity.
    768..845     +  promoter       lacI promoter: lacI
   2001..2042    +  CDS            S-Tag (fragment): affinity and epitope tag derived from pancreatic ribonuclease A
   2072..2089    +  CDS            SET1 (fragment): solubility-enhancement tag derived from T7 phage gene 10B
   2097..2144    +  terminator     T7 terminator: transcription terminator for bacteriophage T7 RNA polymerase
   2181..2636    +  rep_origin     f1 ori (sequence partly withheld): f1 bacteriophage origin of replication; arrow indicates direction of (+) strand synthesis
   2751..3611    -  CDS            AmpR: β-lactamase; bla; confers resistance to ampicillin, carbenicillin, and related antibiotics
   3612..3704    -  promoter       AmpR promoter: bla
   3785..4373    +  rep_origin     ori: high-copy-number ColE1/pMB1/pBR322/pUC origin of replication
   4559..4698    -  misc_feature   bom: basis of mobility region from pBR322
   4800..4991    -  CDS            rop: Rop protein, which maintains plasmids at low copy number; rop
   5008..5388    +  CDS            YPB1_ECOLX: Protein predicted: Swiss-Prot protein existence level 4. From Escherichia coli.
   5450..5514    -  CDS            TcR (fragment): tetracycline efflux protein; tet; confers resistance to tetracycline
   5529..5550    -  protein_bind   CAP binding site: CAP binding activates transcription in the presence of cAMP. E. coli catabolite activator protein
   5653..5796    +  CDS            cro (fragment): RCRO_LAMBD - Experimental evidence at protein level: Swiss-Prot protein existence level 1. Plays an essential role in the switch from lysogenic to lytic state and in fine-tuning the lytic phase activation. Mediates the de- repression of the lytic promoters from repression by cI at an early stage of prophage induction. Turns down the expression of the transcriptional activator cII, a factor that initiates the expression of repressor cI, the major component promoting latency. Additionally, cro is able to directly bind to the promoter region of cI thereby preventing the transcription of cI repres
   5838..5869    +  promoter       PLtetO-1 promoter (fragment): modified phage lambda PL promoter with tet operator sites (Lutz and Bujard, 1997)
   5987..6694    +  CDS            mCherry: mCherry is a basic (constitutively fluorescent) red fluorescent protein published in 2004, derived from Discosoma sp.. It is reported to be a very rapidly-maturing monomer with low acid sensitivity.
   6751..6827    +  promoter       lacI promoter: lacI
   6849..7562    +  CDS            λ repressor (ts): temperature-sensitive variant of the phage λ repressor; cIts; thermosensitivity is conferred by the A67T mutation
   7575..7616    +  CDS            S-Tag (fragment): affinity and epitope tag derived from pancreatic ribonuclease A
   7646..7663    +  CDS            SET1 (fragment): solubility-enhancement tag derived from T7 phage gene 10B
   7671..7718    +  terminator     T7 terminator: transcription terminator for bacteriophage T7 RNA polymerase
   7762..8041    -  CDS            TcR (fragment): tetracycline efflux protein; tet; confers resistance to tetracycline
   8133..8155    +  RBS            RBS: efficient ribosome binding site from bacteriophage T7 gene 10 (Olins and Rangwala, 1989)
