[The description below was written by a language model from this plasmid's Addgene catalogue record and pLannotate feature annotations shown in this document.]
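Description:
pCali2 is a bacterial expression plasmid built on the pETDuet-1 backbone, in which the two T7 promoters and their open reading frames have been replaced by two independent temperature-responsive gene circuits. It is propagated in E. coli through a ColE1/pBR322-type origin, with the neighbouring bom and rop elements also annotated (the catalogue nonetheless lists it as high copy). Selection is through the β-lactamase ampicillin-resistance gene, and an f1 phage origin is also present. Short fragments annotated as S-Tag, SET1, TcR and a CAP binding site appear to be backbone remnants rather than functional parts.

Each circuit pairs a heat-sensitive transcriptional repressor with a fluorescent reporter under the promoter that the repressor controls. In the first, N-terminally 6xHis-tagged mWasabi (green) is driven by the pTlpA promoter, followed by a lacI promoter upstream of TlpA36, a mutated variant of the Salmonella Typhimurium TlpA repressor carrying six substitutions. The TlpA coding sequence is not called in the automated feature table but corresponds to the unannotated gap between that lacI promoter and the first T7 terminator. In the second, mCherry (red) is driven by phage lambda pR/pL promoter elements, detected as cro and PL-like fragments. It is followed by a second lacI promoter and TcI, the temperature-sensitive A67T lambda cI repressor, and a second T7 terminator. At permissive temperatures the repressors silence their promoters, and heating relieves repression. Having two orthogonal switches on one plasmid allows multiplexed, temperature-gated expression of the green and red reporters, in the context of developing tunable thermal bioswitches for controlling engineered microbes.
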