Addgene plasmid #86119: pCali2
Purpose: Multiplex temperature-gated expression of mWasabi and mCherry reporters
Depositing lab: Mikhail Shapiro. Depositing organization: California Institute of Technology. Publication: Tunable thermal bioswitches for in vivo control of microbial therapeutics. Piraner DI, Abedi MH, Moser BA, Lee-Gosselin A, Shapiro MG. Nat Chem Biol. 2017 Jan;13(1):75-80. doi: 10.1038/nchembio.2233. Epub 2016 Nov 14. PubMed 27842069.
Backbone
  Vector backbone: pETDuet-1
  Backbone manufacturer: Novagen
  Modifications to backbone: Replaced pETDuet-1 T7 promoters and ORFs with: pTlpA and pLacI pR/pL and pLacI
  Vector type: Bacterial Expression
Growth in bacteria
  Bacterial resistance: Ampicillin, 100 μg/mL
  Growth temperature: 37°C
  Growth strain: DH5alpha
  Copy number: High Copy
Gene/Insert 1
  Gene/Insert name: TlpA36
  Species: S. Typhimurium
  Insert size (bp): 1116
  Mutation: D341A, P60L, D135V, K187R, K202I, L208Q
  GenBank ID: M88208.1
  Promoter: pTlpA, pLacI
  Cloning method: Gibson Cloning
  Sequencing primers: 5′ ACCGTTTACGAGATC; 3′ gcctcactgattaagcattgg
Gene/Insert 2
  Gene/Insert name: mWasabi
  Species: Synthetic
  Insert size (bp): 756
  GenBank ID: EU024648.1
  Promoter: pTlpA
  Tag / fusion protein: 6xHis (N terminal on insert)
  Cloning method: Gibson Cloning
  Sequencing primers: 5′ ATGCGTCCGGCGTAGA; 3′ gccagccctgcttcaata
Gene/Insert 3
  Gene/Insert name: TcI (alt names: cI842; Lambda Repressor)
  Insert size (bp): 714
  Mutation: A67T
  Promoter: pR/pL, pLacI
  Cloning method: Gibson Cloning
  Sequencing primers: 5′ aagttggacatcacctcc; 3′ ACTACTGGGCTGCTTCC
Gene/Insert 4
  Gene/Insert name: mCherry
  Promoter: pR/pL
  Cloning method: Gibson Cloning
  Sequencing primers: 5′ ACTGAGCACATCAGCAGG; 3′ gtgttaatGGTTTCTTTTTTGTGCTC
Terms and licenses: Academic/Nonprofit Terms; Industry Terms: Not Available to Industry
How to cite: pCali2 was a gift from Mikhail Shapiro (Addgene plasmid # 86119 ; http://n2t.net/addgene:86119 ; RRID:Addgene_86119)
